>Addgene plasmid #141618 | TFORF0455 | addgene full sequence | sequence record 400516 | Addgene NGS Result
TTAATGTAGTCTTATGCAATACTCTTGTAGTCTTGCAACATGGTAACGATGAGTTAGCAACATGCCTTAC
AAGGAGAGAAAAAGCACCGTGCATGCCGATTGGTGGAAGTAAGGTGGTACGATCGTGCCTTATTAGGAAG
GCAACAGACGGGTCTGACATGGATTGGACGAACCACTGAATTGCCGCATTGCAGAGATATTGTATTTAAG
TGCCTAGCTCGATACATAAACGGGTCTCTCTGGTTAGACCAGATCTGAGCCTGGGAGCTCTCTGGCTAAC
TAGGGAACCCACTGCTTAAGCCTCAATAAAGCTTGCCTTGAGTGCTTCAAGTAGTGTGTGCCCGTCTGTT
GTGTGACTCTGGTAACTAGAGATCCCTCAGACCCTTTTAGTCAGTGTGGAAAATCTCTAGCAGTGGCGCC
CGAACAGGGACTTGAAAGCGAAAGGGAAACCAGAGGAGCTCTCTCGACGCAGGACTCGGCTTGCTGAAGC
GCGCACGGCAAGAGGCGAGGGGCGGCGACTGGTGAGTACGCCAAAAATTTTGACTAGCGGAGGCTAGAAG
GAGAGAGATGGGTGCGAGAGCGTCAGTATTAAGCGGGGGAGAATTAGATCGCGATGGGAAAAAATTCGGT
TAAGGCCAGGGGGAAAGAAAAAATATAAATTAAAACATATAGTATGGGCAAGCAGGGAGCTAGAACGATT
CGCAGTTAATCCTGGCCTGTTAGAAACATCAGAAGGCTGTAGACAAATACTGGGACAGCTACAACCATCC
CTTCAGACAGGATCAGAAGAACTTAGATCATTATATAATACAGTAGCAACCCTCTATTGTGTGCATCAAA
GGATAGAGATAAAAGACACCAAGGAAGCTTTAGACAAGATAGAGGAAGAGCAAAACAAAAGTAAGACCAC
CGCACAGCAAGCGGCCGCTGATCTTCAGACCTGGAGGAGGAGATATGAGGGACAATTGGAGAAGTGAATT
ATATAAATATAAAGTAGTAAAAATTGAACCATTAGGAGTAGCACCCACCAAGGCAAAGAGAAGAGTGGTG
CAGAGAGAAAAAAGAGCAGTGGGAATAGGAGCTTTGTTCCTTGGGTTCTTGGGAGCAGCAGGAAGCACTA
TGGGCGCAGCGTCAATGACGCTGACGGTACAGGCCAGACAATTATTGTCTGGTATAGTGCAGCAGCAGAA
CAATTTGCTGAGGGCTATTGAGGCGCAACAGCATCTGTTGCAACTCACAGTCTGGGGCATCAAGCAGCTC
CAGGCAAGAATCCTGGCTGTGGAAAGATACCTAAAGGATCAACAGCTCCTGGGGATTTGGGGTTGCTCTG
GAAAACTCATTTGCACCACTGCTGTGCCTTGGAATGCTAGTTGGAGTAATAAATCTCTGGAACAGATTTG
GAATCACACGACCTGGATGGAGTGGGACAGAGAAATTAACAATTACACAAGCTTAATACACTCCTTAATT
GAAGAATCGCAAAACCAGCAAGAAAAGAATGAACAAGAATTATTGGAATTAGATAAATGGGCAAGTTTGT
GGAATTGGTTTAACATAACAAATTGGCTGTGGTATATAAAATTATTCATAATGATAGTAGGAGGCTTGGT
AGGTTTAAGAATAGTTTTTGCTGTACTTTCTATAGTGAATAGAGTTAGGCAGGGATATTCACCATTATCG
TTTCAGACCCACCTCCCAACCCCGAGGGGACCCATGCATTGCATCTCAATTAGTCAGCAACCAGGTGTGG
AAAGTCCCCAGGCTCCCCAGCAGGCAGAAGTATGCAAAGCATGCGTCTCAATTAGTCAGCAACCATAGTC
CCGCCCCTAACTCCGCCCATCCCGCCCCTAACTCCGCCCAGTTCCGCCCATTCTCCGCCCCATGGCTGAC
TAATTTTTTTTATTTATGCAGAGGCCGAGGCCGCCTCGGCCTCTGAGCTATTCCAGAAGTAGTGAGGAGG
CTTTTTTGGAGGCCTAGGCTTTTGCAAAAAGCTTTCTAGAGGTACCACCGGAGCTTACCATGACCGAGTA
CAAGCCCACGGTGCGCCTCGCCACCCGCGACGACGTCCCCAGGGCCGTACGCACCCTCGCCGCCGCGTTC
GCCGACTACCCCGCCACGCGCCACACCGTCGATCCGGACCGCCACATCGAGCGGGTCACCGAGCTGCAAG
AACTCTTCCTCACGCGCGTCGGGCTCGACATCGGCAAGGTGTGGGTCGCGGACGACGGCGCCGCCGTGGC
GGTCTGGACCACGCCGGAGAGCGTCGAAGCGGGGGCGGTGTTCGCCGAGATCGGCCCGCGCATGGCCGAG
TTGAGCGGTTCCCGGCTGGCCGCGCAGCAACAGATGGAAGGCCTCCTGGCGCCGCACCGGCCCAAGGAGC
CCGCGTGGTTCCTGGCCACCGTCGGCGTCTCGCCCGACCACCAGGGCAAGGGTCTGGGCAGCGCCGTCGT
GCTCCCCGGAGTGGAGGCGGCCGAGCGCGCCGGGGTGCCCGCCTTCCTGGAGACCTCCGCGCCCCGCAAC
CTCCCCTTCTACGAGCGGCTCGGCTTCACCGTCACCGCCGACGTCGAGGTGCCCGAAGGACCGCGCACCT
GGTGCATGACCCGCAAGCCCGGTGCCAGTTAACGAATTCTAGATCTTGAGACAAATGGCAGTATTCATCC
ACAATTTTAAAAGAAAAGGGGGGATTGGGGGGTACAGTGCAGGGGAAAGAATAGTAGACATAATAGCAAC
AGACATACAAACTAAAGAATTACAAAAACAAATTACAAAAATTCAAAATTTTCGGGTTTATTACAGGGAC
AGCAGAGATCCACTTTGGCGCCGGCTCGAGGCCTGCAGGTGCAAAGATGGATAAAGTTTTAAACAGAGAG
GAATCTTTGCAGCTAATGGACCTTCTAGGTCTTGAAAGGAGTGGGAATTGGCTCCGGTGCCCGTCAGTGG
GCAGAGCGCACATCGCCCACAGTCCCCGAGAAGTTGGGGGGAGGGGTCGGCAATTGAACCGGTGCCTAGA
GAAGGTGGCGCGGGGTAAACTGGGAAAGTGATGTCGTGTACTGGCTCCGCCTTTTTCCCGAGGGTGGGGG
AGAACCGTATATAAGTGCAGTAGTCGCCGTGAACGTTCTTTTTCGCAACGGGTTTGCCGCCAGAACACAG
GTAAGTGCCGTGTGTGGTTCCCGCGGGCCTGGCCTCTTTACGGGTTATGGCCCTTGCGTGCCTTGAATTA
CTTCCACCTGGCTGCAGTACGTGATTCTTGATCCCGAGCTTCGGGTTGGAAGTGGGTGGGAGAGTTCGAG
GCCTTGCGCTTAAGGAGCCCCTTCGCCTCGTGCTTGAGTTGAGGCCTGGCCTGGGCGCTGGGGCCGCCGC
GTGCGAATCTGGTGGCACCTTCGCGCCTGTCTCGCTGCTTTCGATAAGTCTCTAGCCATTTAAAATTTTT
GATGACCTGCTGCGACGCTTTTTTTCTGGCAAGATAGTCTTGTAAATGCGGGCCAAGATCTGCACACTGG
TATTTCGGTTTTTGGGGCCGCGGGCGGCGACGGGGCCCGTGCGTCCCAGCGCACATGTTCGGCGAGGCGG
GGCCTGCGAGCGCGGCCACCGAGAATCGGACGGGGGTAGTCTCAAGCTGGCCGGCCTGCTCTGGTGCCTG
GCCTCGCGCCGCCGTGTATCGCCCCGCCCTGGGCGGCAAGGCTGGCCCGGTCGGCACCAGTTGCGTGAGC
GGAAAGATGGCCGCTTCCCGGCCCTGCTGCAGGGAGCTCAAAATGGAGGACGCGGCGCTCGGGAGAGCGG
GCGGGTGAGTCACCCACACAAAGGAAAAGGGCCTTTCCGTCCTCAGCCGTCGCTTCATGTGACTCCACGG
AGTACCGGGCGCCGTCCAGGCACCTCGATTAGTTCTCGAGCTTTTGGAGTACGTCGTCTTTAGGTTGGGG
GGAGGGGTTTTATGCGATGGAGTTTCCCCACACTGAGTGGGTGGAGACTGAAGTTAGGCCAGCTTGGCAC
TTGATGTAATTCTCCTTGGAATTTGCCCTTTTTGAGTTTGGATCTTGGTTCATTCTCAAGCCTCAGACAG
TGGTTCAAAGTTTTTTTCTTCCATTTCAGGTGTCGTGAGGCTAGCACCGCCACCATGCCCGCCGGCCTCA
CCGAACCCGCCGGCGCCGCTCCCCCGGCTGCTGTGAGCGCCTCGGGGACCGTGACCATGGCCCCGGCCGG
GGCGCTGCCGGTGCGGGTGGAGAGCACTCCGGTGGCCCTGGGCGCCGTGACTAAGGCTCCTGTCAGCGTC
TGCGTGGAGCCCACGGCGTCCCAGCCCCTGCGGTCCCCCGTGGGGACCCTGGTGACCAAAGTGGCTCCGG
TCAGCGCCCCTCCTAAAGTCAGCAGCGGCCCTAGGCTGCCTGCTCCTCAGATAGTCGCCGTGAAAGCCCC
CAACACCACGACAATCCAGTTTCCTGCTAATTTGCAGCTTCCTCCAGGAACCGTTTTGATTAAAAGTAAC
AGTGGTCCGTTGATGTTGGTATCTCCTCAGCAAACTGTAACAAGAGCCGAGACCACAAGTAACATAACCT
CAAGGCCAGCAGTACCAGCGAATCCTCAAACAGTCAAAATCTGTACAGTGCCGAACTCTAGCTCACAATT
AATCAAGAAAGTGGCAGTGACACCTGTTAAAAAATTGGCACAAATAGGAACTACTGTGGTAACCACTGTT
CCGAAGCCTTCCTCAGTACAATCTGTGGCTGTGCCAACCAGTGTCGTCACAGTTACTCCTGGAAAGCCAT
TGAATACTGTAACTACCCTGAAGCCTTCAAGTTTGGGAGCATCATCCACTCCTTCAAATGAGCCCAATCT
TAAAGCAGAGAACTCAGCAGCTGTTCAGATTAATCTTTCTCCGACAATGCTAGAAAATGTGAAGAAATGC
AAGAACTTCCTTGCAATGTTAATAAAACTAGCATGTAGTGGATCACAGTCCCCAGAAATGGGGCAAAATG
TGAAGAAGCTGGTGGAACAACTTTTGGATGCAAAAATCGAAGCAGAAGAATTTACTAGGAAACTGTATGT
TGAACTCAAGTCTTCACCTCAGCCTCACCTGGTTCCTTTTCTTAAGAAAAGCGTGGTTGCCTTACGACAA
CTTCTGCCTAACTCCCAGAGCTTCATCCAGCAATGTGTTCAGCAGACTTCTAGTGACATGGTCATTGCTA
CCTGTACTACAACAGTAACAACTTCTCCTGTGGTGACAACTACAGTGTCCTCAAGCCAGTCTGAAAAGTC
AATTATTGTTTCTGGAGCAACAGCACCCAGAACTGTGTCAGTGCAAACTTTGAACCCACTTGCTGGTCCA
GTGGGAGCAAAAGCTGGAGTTGTGACACTTCATTCTGTGGGCCCAACTGCTGCAACAGGAGGAACAACAG
CTGGAACTGGTTTGCTTCAGACTTCAAAACCACTTGTGACATCTGTGGCAAACACAGTGACCACGGTCTC
ACTGCAACCTGAAAAGCCAGTTGTCTCTGGAACAGCAGTAACACTGTCCCTTCCAGCAGTAACTTTTGGA
GAAACTTCAGGTGCAGCTATTTGTCTTCCATCTGTGAAACCTGTTGTTTCTTCTGCTGGGACCACATCTG
ACAAGCCTGTTATTGGGACTCCAGTTCAAATCAAACTTGCCCAGCCGGGCCCTGTCCTTTCACAACCAGC
TGGGATTCCACAGGCAGTTCAAGTCAAGCAACTATTCTCATTGTTTCAGGTAGTTCAGCAGCCTTCAGGA
GGCAATGAAAAACAAGTGACCACAATTTCACATTCCTCAACATTGACCATTCAGAAATGTGGACAGAAGA
CGATGCCAGTGAACACCATAATACCTACTAGTCAGTTTCCTCCAGCTTCCATTCTAAAGCAAATTACTCT
GCCTGGAAATAAAATTCTGTCACTTCAAGCATCTCCTACTCAGAAAAATAGAATAAAAGAGAATGTAACA
TCATGCTTCCGAGATGAGGATGACATCAATGATGTGACTTCTATGGCAGGGGTCAACCTTAATGAAGAAA
ATGCCTGCATCTTAGCAACAAACTCTGAATTGGTTGGCACACTCATTCAGTCATGTAAAGATGAACCATT
TCTTTTTATTGGAGCTCTACAAAAGAGAATTTTAGACATTGGTAAAAAGCATGACATTACAGAACTTAAC
TCTGATGCTGTGAACTTGATCTCCCAAGCAACACAGGAACGACTACGAGGCCTTCTAGAAAAACTGACTG
CAATTGCTCAGCATCGAATGACTACTTACAAGGCAAGTGAAAATTACATCCTGTGTAGTGATACCAGGTC
ACAGCTCAAATTTCTTGAAAAGCTGGATCAATTGGAGAAGCAGAGAAAGGATTTGGAAGAAAGAGAAATG
TTACTTAAGGCAGCCAAGAGTCGTTCTAATAAAGAAGATCCAGAACAGCTGAGATTAAAGCAGAAAGCCA
AAGAGTTACAGCAATTGGAACTTGCACAGATACAGCATAGAGACGCTAATCTCACAGCTCTTGCAGCTAT
TGGACCAAGGAAGAAGAGACCACTAGAATCTGGAATTGAGGGCTTAAAAGACAACCTTCTTGCTTCTGGG
ACATCCAGCCTGACAGCCACCAAACAGTTGCATCGTCCAAGAATCACGAGAATCTGCCTCAGGGACTTGA
TATTTTGTATGGAACAGGAACGGGAGATGAAGTATTCTCGAGCTCTATACCTGGCCCTTCTGAAGTAGTA
ATGAACTAGTCCGTAACTTGAAAGTATTTCGATTTCTTGGCTTTATATATCTTGTGGAAAGGACGACCGT
TGAAAGGTTAGCTTAGCTCTACGCGTTAAGTCGACAATCAACCTCTGGATTACAAAATTTGTGAAAGATT
GACTGGTATTCTTAACTATGTTGCTCCTTTTACGCTATGTGGATACGCTGCTTTAATGCCTTTGTATCAT
GCTATTGCTTCCCGTATGGCTTTCATTTTCTCCTCCTTGTATAAATCCTGGTTGCTGTCTCTTTATGAGG
AGTTGTGGCCCGTTGTCAGGCAACGTGGCGTGGTGTGCACTGTGTTTGCTGACGCAACCCCCACTGGTTG
GGGCATTGCCACCACCTGTCAGCTCCTTTCCGGGACTTTCGCTTTCCCCCTCCCTATTGCCACGGCGGAA
CTCATCGCCGCCTGCCTTGCCCGCTGCTGGACAGGGGCTCGGCTGTTGGGCACTGACAATTCCGTGGTGT
TGTCGGGGAAATCATCGTCCTTTCCTTGGCTGCTCGCCTGTGTTGCCACCTGGATTCTGCGCGGGACGTC
CTTCTGCTACGTCCCTTCGGCCCTCAATCCAGCGGACCTTCCTTCCCGCGGCCTGCTGCCGGCTCTGCGG
CCTCTTCCGCGTCTTCGCCTTCGCCCTCAGACGAGTCGGATCTCCCTTTGGGCCGCCTCCCCGCGTCGAC
TTTAAGACCAATGACTTACAAGGCAGCTGTAGATCTTAGCCACTTTTTAAAAGAAAAGGGGGGACTGGAA
GGGCTAATTCACTCCCAACGAAGACAAGATCTGCTTTTTGCTTGTACTGGGTCTCTCTGGTTAGACCAGA
TCTGAGCCTGGGAGCTCTCTGGCTAACTAGGGAACCCACTGCTTAAGCCTCAATAAAGCTTGCCTTGAGT
GCTTCAAGTAGTGTGTGCCCGTCTGTTGTGTGACTCTGGTAACTAGAGATCCCTCAGACCCTTTTAGTCA
GTGTGGAAAATCTCTAGCAGTACGTATAGTAGTTCATGTCATCTTATTATTCAGTATTTATAACTTGCAA
AGAAATGAATATCAGAGAGTGAGAGGAACTTGTTTATTGCAGCTTATAATGGTTACAAATAAAGCAATAG
CATCACAAATTTCACAAATAAAGCATTTTTTTCACTGCATTCTAGTTGTGGTTTGTCCAAACTCATCAAT
GTATCTTATCATGTCTGGCTCTAGCTATCCCGCCCCTAACTCCGCCCATCCCGCCCCTAACTCCGCCCAG
TTCCGCCCATTCTCCGCCCCATGGCTGACTAATTTTTTTTATTTATGCAGAGGCCGAGGCCGCCTCGGCC
TCTGAGCTATTCCAGAAGTAGTGAGGAGGCTTTTTTGGAGGCCTAGGGACGTACCCAATTCGCCCTATAG
TGAGTCGTATTACGCGCGCTCACTGGCCGTCGTTTTACAACGTCGTGACTGGGAAAACCCTGGCGTTACC
CAACTTAATCGCCTTGCAGCACATCCCCCTTTCGCCAGCTGGCGTAATAGCGAAGAGGCCCGCACCGATC
GCCCTTCCCAACAGTTGCGCAGCCTGAATGGCGAATGGG
[124 nt withheld, positions 8300-8423]
C
[91 nt withheld, positions 8425-8515]
A
[49 nt withheld, positions 8517-8565]
CCTTTGACGTTGGAGTCCACGTTCTTT
[37 nt withheld, positions 8593-8629]
ACCCTATCTCGGTCTATTCTTTTGATTTATAAGGGATTTTGCCGATTTCGGCCTATTGGTTAAAAAATGA
GCTGATTTAACAAAAATTTAACGCGAATTTTAACAAAATATTAACGCTTACAATTTAGGTGGCACTTTTC
GGGGAAATGTGCGCGGAACCCCTATTTGTTTATTTTTCTAAATACATTCAAATATGTATCCGCTCATGAG
ACAATAACCCTGATAAATGCTTCAATAATATTGAAAAAGGAAGAGTATGAGTATTCAACATTTCCGTGTC
GCCCTTATTCCCTTTTTTGCGGCATTTTGCCTTCCTGTTTTTGCTCACCCAGAAACGCTGGTGAAAGTAA
AAGATGCTGAAGATCAGTTGGGTGCACGAGTGGGTTACATCGAACTGGATCTCAACAGCGGTAAGATCCT
TGAGAGTTTTCGCCCCGAAGAACGTTTTCCAATGATGAGCACTTTTAAAGTTCTGCTATGTGGCGCGGTA
TTATCCCGTATTGACGCCGGGCAAGAGCAACTCGGTCGCCGCATACACTATTCTCAGAATGACTTGGTTG
AGTACTCACCAGTCACAGAAAAGCATCTTACGGATGGCATGACAGTAAGAGAATTATGCAGTGCTGCCAT
AACCATGAGTGATAACACTGCGGCCAACTTACTTCTGACAACGATCGGAGGACCGAAGGAGCTAACCGCT
TTTTTGCACAACATGGGGGATCATGTAACTCGCCTTGATCGTTGGGAACCGGAGCTGAATGAAGCCATAC
CAAACGACGAGCGTGACACCACGATGCCTGTAGCAATGGCAACAACGTTGCGCAAACTATTAACTGGCGA
ACTACTTACTCTAGCTTCCCGGCAACAATTAATAGACTGGATGGAGGCGGATAAAGTTGCAGGACCACTT
CTGCGCTCGGCCCTTCCGGCTGGCTGGTTTATTGCTGATAAATCTGGAGCCGGTGAGCGTGGGTCTCGCG
GTATCATTGCAGCACTGGGGCCAGATGGTAAGCCCTCCCGTATCGTAGTTATCTACACGACGGGGAGTCA
GGCAACTATGGATGAACGAAATAGACAGATCGCTGAGATAGGTGCCTCACTGATTAAGCATTGGTAACTG
TCAGACCAAGTTTACTCATATATACTTTAGATTGATTTAAAACTTCATTTTTAATTTAAAAGGATCTAGG
TGAAGATCCTTTTTGATAATCTCATGACCAAAATCCCTTAACGTGAGTTTTCGTTCCACTGAGCGTCAGA
CCCCGTAGAAAAGATCAAAGGATCTTCTTGAGATCCTTTTTTTCTGCGCGTAATCTGCTGCTTGCAAACA
AAAAAACCACCGCTACCAGCGGTGGTTTGTTTGCCGGATCAAGAGCTACCAACTCTTTTTCCGAAGGTAA
CTGGCTTCAGCAGAGCGCAGATACCAAATACTGTTCTTCTAGTGTAGCCGTAGTTAGGCCACCACTTCAA
GAACTCTGTAGCACCGCCTACATACCTCGCTCTGCTAATCCTGTTACCAGTGGCTGCTGCCAGTGGCGAT
AAGTCGTGTCTTACCGGGTTGGACTCAAGACGATAGTTACCGGATAAGGCGCAGCGGTCGGGCTGAACGG
GGGGTTCGTGCACACAGCCCAGCTTGGAGCGAACGACCTACACCGAACTGAGATACCTACAGCGTGAGCT
ATGAGAAAGCGCCACGCTTCCCGAAGGGAGAAAGGCGGACAGGTATCCGGTAAGCGGCAGGGTCGGAACA
GGAGAGCGCACGAGGGAGCTTCCAGGGGGAAACGCCTGGTATCTTTATAGTCCTGTCGGGTTTCGCCACC
TCTGACTTGAGCGTCGATTTTTGTGATGCTCGTCAGGGGGGCGGAGCCTATGGAAAAACGCCAGCAACGC
GGCCTTTTTACGGTTCCTGGCCTTTTGCTGGCCTTTTGCTCACATGTTCTTTCCTGCGTTATCCCCTGAT
TCTGTGGATAACCGTATTACCGCCTTTGAGTGAGCTGATACCGCTCGCCGCAGCCGAACGACCGAGCGCA
GCGAGTCAGTGAGCGAGGAAGCGGAAGAGCGCCCAATACGCAAACCGCCTCTCCCCGCGCGTTGGCCGAT
TCATTAATGCAGCTGGCACGACAGGTTTCCCGACTGGAAAGCGGGCAGTGAGCGCAACGCAATTAATGTG
AGTTAGCTCACTCATTAGGCACCCCAGGCTTTACACTTTATGCTTCCGGCTCGTATGTTGTGTGGAATTG
TGAGCGGATAACAATTTCACACAGGAAACAGCTATGACCATGATTACGCCAAGCGCGCAATTAACCCTCA
CTAAAGGGAACAAAAGCTGGAGCTGCAAGC
Features (pLannotate 1.2.2; 31 found; start..end, strand, type, name):
      5..231     +  promoter       RSV promoter: Rous sarcoma virus enhancer/promoter
    232..412     +  LTR            5' LTR (truncated): truncated 5' long terminal repeat (LTR) from HIV-1
    459..584     +  misc_feature   HIV-1 Ψ: packaging signal of human immunodeficiency virus type 1
    568..931     +  CDS            HIV-1 gag (fragment): gag protein from human immunodeficiency virus 1; gag
   1077..1310    +  misc_feature   RRE: The Rev response element (RRE) of HIV-1 allows for Rev-dependent mRNA export from the nucleus to the cytoplasm.
   1687..1713    +  CDS            Rev (fragment): human immunodeficiency virus 1 (HIV-1) Rev protein; rev; enhances nuclear export of unspliced and incompletely spliced viral mRNAs
   1720..1743    +  promoter       SV40 promoter (fragment): SV40 early promoter
   1744..1815    +  promoter       SV40 promoter (fragment): SV40 enhancer and early promoter
   1839..1974    +  rep_origin     SV40 ori: SV40 origin of replication
   2020..2616    +  CDS            PuroR (fragment): puromycin N-acetyltransferase; pac from Streptomyces; confers resistance to puromycin
   2665..2782    +  misc_feature   cPPT/CTS: central polypurine tract and central termination sequence of HIV-1
   2847..2913    +  CDS            small t antigen (fragment): SV40 (simian virus 40) small t antigen
   2920..4098    +  promoter       EF-1α promoter: strong constitutive promoter for human elongation factor EF-1α
   4115..6715    +  CDS            TAF4B: TAF4B_HUMAN - Also known as TAF2C2, TAFII105. Experimental evidence at protein level: Swiss-Prot protein existence level 1. Cell type-specific subunit of the general transcription factor TFIID that may function as a gene-selective coactivator in certain cells. TFIID is a multimeric protein complex that plays a central role in mediating promoter responses to various activators and repressors. TAF4B is a transcriptional coactivator of the p65/RELA NF- kappa-B subunit. Involved in the activation of a subset of antiapoptotic genes including TNFAIP3. May be involved in regulating folliculogenesis.
   6731..6784    +  promoter       U6 promoter (fragment): RNA polymerase III promoter for human U6 snRNA
   6826..7414    +  misc_feature   WPRE: woodchuck hepatitis virus posttranscriptional regulatory element
   7465..7484    +  misc_feature   cPPT/CTS (fragment): central polypurine tract and central termination sequence of HIV-1
   7486..7719    +  LTR            3' LTR (ΔU3): self-inactivating 3' long terminal repeat (LTR) from HIV-1
   7797..7918    +  polyA_signal   SV40 poly(A) signal: SV40 polyadenylation signal
   7958..8093    +  rep_origin     SV40 ori: SV40 origin of replication
   8114..8132    -  promoter       T7 promoter: promoter for bacteriophage T7 RNA polymerase
   8140..8295    +  CDS            lacZα (fragment): LacZα fragment of β-galactosidase; lacZ fragment
   8300..8728    +  rep_origin     f1 ori (sequence partly withheld): f1 bacteriophage origin of replication; arrow indicates direction of (+) strand synthesis
   8781..8885    +  promoter       AmpR promoter: bla
   8886..9746    +  CDS            AmpR: β-lactamase; bla; confers resistance to ampicillin, carbenicillin, and related antibiotics
   9917..10505   +  rep_origin     ori: high-copy-number ColE1/pMB1/pBR322/pUC origin of replication
  10688..10780   +  CDS            lacI (fragment): lac repressor; lacI; The lac repressor binds to the lac operator to inhibit transcription in E. coli. This inhibition can be relieved by adding lactose or isopropyl-β-D-thiogalactopyranoside (IPTG).
  10793..10814   +  protein_bind   CAP binding site: CAP binding activates transcription in the presence of cAMP. E. coli catabolite activator protein
  10829..10859   +  promoter       lac promoter: promoter for the E. coli lac operon
  10863..10885   +  protein_bind   lac operator (fragment): The lac repressor binds to the lac operator to inhibit transcription in E. coli. This inhibition can be relieved by adding lactose or isopropyl-β-D-thiogalactopyranoside (IPTG). lac repressor encoded by lacI
  10928..10946   +  promoter       T3 promoter: promoter for bacteriophage T3 RNA polymerase
