[The description below was written by a language model from this plasmid's Addgene catalogue record and pLannotate feature annotations shown in this document.]
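Description:
TFORF0455 is a third-generation-style, self-inactivating lentiviral expression plasmid built on the pLX_TRC317 backbone from the Broad Institute Genetic Perturbation Platform. It is designed to overexpress the human transcription factor TAF4B in mammalian cells. In bacteria it is maintained through a high-copy ColE1/pUC-type origin and selected with ampicillin via the bla gene. An f1 origin and remnants of a lac/lacZα cloning region with T7 and T3 promoters are also present in the backbone. The depositor notes that the plasmid can recombine, which is a common concern for LTR-containing vectors.

The viral genome is transcribed from an RSV promoter fused to a truncated HIV-1 5' LTR. It carries the Ψ packaging signal with a gag fragment, the RRE for Rev-dependent nuclear export, a cPPT/CTS element, WPRE to enhance transcript stability and expression, and a ΔU3 3' LTR that inactivates LTR promoter activity after integration, followed by an SV40 polyadenylation signal. Two cassettes lie between the LTRs. An SV40 early promoter/origin region drives puromycin N-acetyltransferase for selection of transduced cells, and a full EF-1α promoter drives the TAF4B ORF. TAF4B is a cell type-specific TFIID subunit that acts as a gene-selective coactivator. The ORF was synthesized from the cited reference transcripts.

According to the record, the construct also carries a unique 24-bp barcode, although this is not annotated in the feature table. The short U6 promoter fragment annotated between the ORF and WPRE is probably an incidental or primer-site match rather than a functional promoter. The plasmid belongs to a barcoded transcription factor ORF collection. The barcodes let individual factors be identified in pooled overexpression screens, such as those for directed differentiation.
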