Addgene plasmid #141618: TFORF0455
Purpose: Lentiviral vector for overexpressing the TAF4B transcription factor ORF with a unique 24-bp barcode. Barcodes facilitate identification of transcription factors in pooled screens.
Depositing lab: Feng Zhang. Depositing organization: Broad Institute. Publication: A transcription factor atlas of directed differentiation. Joung J, Ma S, Tay T, Geiger-Schuller KR, Kirchgatterer PC, Verdine VK, Guo B, Arias-Garcia MA, Allen WE, Singh A, Kuksenko O, Abudayyeh OO, Gootenberg JS, Fu Z, Macrae RK, Buenrostro JD, Regev A, Zhang F. Cell. 2023 Jan 5;186(1):209-229.e26. doi: 10.1016/j.cell.2022.11.026. PubMed 36608654.
Backbone
  Vector backbone: pLX_TRC317
  Backbone manufacturer: Broad Institute Genetic Perturbation Platform
  Backbone size w/o insert (bp): 8264
  Vector type: Mammalian Expression, Lentiviral
  Selectable markers: Puromycin
Growth in bacteria
  Bacterial resistance: Ampicillin, 100 μg/mL
  Growth temperature: 37°C
  Growth strain: NEB Stable
  Copy number: High Copy
Gene/Insert
  Gene/Insert name: TAF4B
  Species: H. sapiens (human)
  Insert size (bp): 2705
  Entrez Gene: TAF4B (a.k.a. SPGF13, TAF2C2, TAFII105)
  Promoter: EF1a
  Cloning method: Unknown
  Sequencing primers: 5′ GGGTGGAGACTGAAGTTAGGCCAG; 3′ CACATAGCGTAAAAGGAGCAACATAG
Terms and licenses: Academic/Nonprofit Terms; Industry Terms: Not Available to Industry
Depositor comments: NM_001293725,ENST00000578121 . The transcription factor ORF portion of this plasmid was synthesized by Genewiz. Please test multiple small colonies in case of plasmid recombination. To make this collection available in a timely manner, a portion of this collection was not fully sequenced by Addgene. If an Addgene verified full plasmid sequence is not available, please contact us prior to placing an order to request the full sequence.
How to cite: TFORF0455 was a gift from Feng Zhang (Addgene plasmid # 141618 ; http://n2t.net/addgene:141618 ; RRID:Addgene_141618)
