>Addgene plasmid #141618 | TFORF0455 | depositor partial sequence | sequence record 276991 | Insert
ACCGCCACCATGCCCGCCGGCCTCACCGAACCCGCCGGCGCCGCTCCCCCGGCTGCTGTGAGCGCCTCGG
GGACCGTGACCATGGCCCCGGCCGGGGCGCTGCCGGTGCGGGTGGAGAGCACTCCGGTGGCCCTGGGCGC
CGTGACTAAGGCTCCTGTCAGCGTCTGCGTGGAGCCCACGGCGTCCCAGCCCCTGCGGTCCCCCGTGGGG
ACCCTGGTGACCAAAGTGGCTCCGGTCAGCGCCCCTCCTAAAGTCAGCAGCGGCCCTAGGCTGCCTGCTC
CTCAGATAGTCGCCGTGAAAGCCCCCAACACCACGACAATCCAGTTTCCTGCTAATTTGCAGCTTCCTCC
AGGAACCGTTTTGATTAAAAGTAACAGTGGTCCGTTGATGTTGGTATCTCCTCAGCAAACTGTAACAAGA
GCCGAGACCACAAGTAACATAACCTCAAGGCCAGCAGTACCAGCGAATCCTCAAACAGTCAAAATCTGTA
CAGTGCCGAACTCTAGCTCACAATTAATCAAGAAAGTGGCAGTGACACCTGTTAAAAAATTGGCACAAAT
AGGAACTACTGTGGTAACCACTGTTCCGAAGCCTTCCTCAGTACAATCTGTGGCTGTGCCAACCAGTGTC
GTCACAGTTACTCCTGGAAAGCCATTGAATACTGTAACTACCCTGAAGCCTTCAAGTTTGGGAGCATCAT
CCACTCCTTCAAATGAGCCCAATCTTAAAGCAGAGAACTCAGCAGCTGTTCAGATTAATCTTTCTCCGAC
AATGCTAGAAAATGTGAAGAAATGCAAGAACTTCCTTGCAATGTTAATAAAACTAGCATGTAGTGGATCA
CAGTCCCCAGAAATGGGGCAAAATGTGAAGAAGCTGGTGGAACAACTTTTGGATGCAAAAATCGAAGCAG
AAGAATTTACTAGGAAACTGTATGTTGAACTCAAGTCTTCACCTCAGCCTCACCTGGTTCCTTTTCTTAA
GAAAAGCGTGGTTGCCTTACGACAACTTCTGCCTAACTCCCAGAGCTTCATCCAGCAATGTGTTCAGCAG
ACTTCTAGTGACATGGTCATTGCTACCTGTACTACAACAGTAACAACTTCTCCTGTGGTGACAACTACAG
TGTCCTCAAGCCAGTCTGAAAAGTCAATTATTGTTTCTGGAGCAACAGCACCCAGAACTGTGTCAGTGCA
AACTTTGAACCCACTTGCTGGTCCAGTGGGAGCAAAAGCTGGAGTTGTGACACTTCATTCTGTGGGCCCA
ACTGCTGCAACAGGAGGAACAACAGCTGGAACTGGTTTGCTTCAGACTTCAAAACCACTTGTGACATCTG
TGGCAAACACAGTGACCACGGTCTCACTGCAACCTGAAAAGCCAGTTGTCTCTGGAACAGCAGTAACACT
GTCCCTTCCAGCAGTAACTTTTGGAGAAACTTCAGGTGCAGCTATTTGTCTTCCATCTGTGAAACCTGTT
GTTTCTTCTGCTGGGACCACATCTGACAAGCCTGTTATTGGGACTCCAGTTCAAATCAAACTTGCCCAGC
CGGGCCCTGTCCTTTCACAACCAGCTGGGATTCCACAGGCAGTTCAAGTCAAGCAACTATTCTCATTGTT
TCAGGTAGTTCAGCAGCCTTCAGGAGGCAATGAAAAACAAGTGACCACAATTTCACATTCCTCAACATTG
ACCATTCAGAAATGTGGACAGAAGACGATGCCAGTGAACACCATAATACCTACTAGTCAGTTTCCTCCAG
CTTCCATTCTAAAGCAAATTACTCTGCCTGGAAATAAAATTCTGTCACTTCAAGCATCTCCTACTCAGAA
AAATAGAATAAAAGAGAATGTAACATCATGCTTCCGAGATGAGGATGACATCAATGATGTGACTTCTATG
GCAGGGGTCAACCTTAATGAAGAAAATGCCTGCATCTTAGCAACAAACTCTGAATTGGTTGGCACACTCA
TTCAGTCATGTAAAGATGAACCATTTCTTTTTATTGGAGCTCTACAAAAGAGAATTTTAGACATTGGTAA
AAAGCATGACATTACAGAACTTAACTCTGATGCTGTGAACTTGATCTCCCAAGCAACACAGGAACGACTA
CGAGGCCTTCTAGAAAAACTGACTGCAATTGCTCAGCATCGAATGACTACTTACAAGGCAAGTGAAAATT
ACATCCTGTGTAGTGATACCAGGTCACAGCTCAAATTTCTTGAAAAGCTGGATCAATTGGAGAAGCAGAG
AAAGGATTTGGAAGAAAGAGAAATGTTACTTAAGGCAGCCAAGAGTCGTTCTAATAAAGAAGATCCAGAA
CAGCTGAGATTAAAGCAGAAAGCCAAAGAGTTACAGCAATTGGAACTTGCACAGATACAGCATAGAGACG
CTAATCTCACAGCTCTTGCAGCTATTGGACCAAGGAAGAAGAGACCACTAGAATCTGGAATTGAGGGCTT
AAAAGACAACCTTCTTGCTTCTGGGACATCCAGCCTGACAGCCACCAAACAGTTGCATCGTCCAAGAATC
ACGAGAATCTGCCTCAGGGACTTGATATTTTGTATGGAACAGGAACGGGAGATGAAGTATTCTCGAGCTC
TATACCTGGCCCTTCTGAAGTAGTAATGAACTAGTCCGTAACTTGAAAGTATTTCGATTTCTTGGCTTTA
TATATCTTGTGGAAAGGACGACCGTTGAAAGGTTAGCTTAGCTCT
