>Addgene plasmid #141618 | TFORF0455 | depositor partial sequence | sequence record 276992 | Barcode
CCGTTGAAAGGTTAGCTTAGCTCT
